>Addgene plasmid #158244 | pLKO_HA.V5.VSVg_NGFR | addgene full sequence | sequence record 327705 | Addgene NGS Result
TCGACGGTATCGATCACGAGACTAGTATCGAGCGGCCGCCCCCTTCACCGAGGGCCTATTTCCCATGATT
CCTTCATATTTGCATATACGATACAAGGCTGTTAGAGAGATAATTGGAATTAATTTGACTGTAAACACAA
AGATATTAGTACAAAATACGTGACGTAGAAAGTAATAATTTCTTGGGTAGTTTGCAGTTTTAAAATTATG
TTTTAAAATGGACTATCATATGCTTACCGTAACTTGAAAGTATTTCGATTTCTTGGCTTTATATATCTTG
TGGAAAGGACGAAACACCGGGTCTTCGAGAAGACCTGTTTTAGAGCTAGAAATAGCAAGTTAAAATAAGG
CTAGTCCGTTATCAACTTGAAAAAGTGGCACCGAGTCGGTGCTTTTTTTAATTCTCGACCTCGAGACAAA
TGGCAGTATTCATCCACAATTTTAAAAGAAAAGGGGGGATTGGGGGGTACAGTGCAGGGGAAAGAATAGT
AGACATAATAGCAACAGACATACAAACTAAAGAATTACAAAAACAAATTACAAAAATTCAAAATTTTCGG
GTTTATTACAGGGACAGCAGAGATCCACTTTGGCCGCGGCTCGAGGCGATAAGCTTTGCAAAGATGGATA
AAGTTTTAAACAGAGAGGAATCTTTGCAGCTAATGGACCTTCTAGGTCTTGAAAGGAGTGGGAATTGGCT
CCGGTGCCCGTCAGTGGGCAGAGCGCACATCGCCCACAGTCCCCGAGAAGTTGGGGGGAGGGGTCGGCAA
TTGAACCGGTGCCTAGAGAAGGTGGCGCGGGGTAAACTGGGAAAGTGATGTCGTGTACTGGCTCCGCCTT
TTTCCCGAGGGTGGGGGAGAACCGTATATAAGTGCAGTAGTCGCCGTGAACGTTCTTTTTCGCAACGGGT
TTGCCGCCAGAACACAGGTAAGTGCCGTGTGTGGTTCCCGCGGGCCTGGCCTCTTTACGGGTTATGGCCC
TTGCGTGCCTTGAATTACTTCCACCTGGCTGCAGTACGTGATTCTTGATCCCGAGCTTCGGGTTGGAAGT
GGGTGGGAGAGTTCGAGGCCTTGCGCTTAAGGAGCCCCTTCGCCTCGTGCTTGAGTTGAGGCCTGGCCTG
GGCGCTGGGGCCGCCGCGTGCGAATCTGGTGGCACCTTCGCGCCTGTCTCGCTGCTTTCGATAAGTCTCT
AGCCATTTAAAATTTTTGATGACCTGCTGCGACGCTTTTTTTCTGGCAAGATAGTCTTGTAAATGCGGGC
CAAGATCTGCACACTGGTATTTCGGTTTTTGGGGCCGCGGGCGGCGACGGGGCCCGTGCGTCCCAGCGCA
CATGTTCGGCGAGGCGGGGCCTGCGAGCGCGGCCACCGAGAATCGGACGGGGGTAGTCTCAAGCTGGCCG
GCCTGCTCTGGTGCCTGGCCTCGCGCCGCCGTGTATCGCCCCGCCCTGGGCGGCAAGGCTGGCCCGGTCG
GCACCAGTTGCGTGAGCGGAAAGATGGCCGCTTCCCGGCCCTGCTGCAGGGAGCTCAAAATGGAGGACGC
GGCGCTCGGGAGAGCGGGCGGGTGAGTCACCCACACAAAGGAAAAGGGCCTTTCCGTCCTCAGCCGTCGC
TTCATGTGACTCCACGGAGTACCGGGCGCCGTCCAGGCACCTCGATTAGTTCTCGAGCTTTTGGAGTACG
TCGTCTTTAGGTTGGGGGGAGGGGTTTTATGCGATGGAGTTTCCCCACACTGAGTGGGTGGAGACTGAAG
TTAGGCCAGCTTGGCACTTGATGTAATTCTCCTTGGAATTTGCCCTTTTTGAGTTTGGATCTTGGTTCAT
TCTCAAGCCTCAGACAGTGGTTCAAAGTTTTTTTCTTCCATTTCAGGTGTCGTGAGGAATTCTGCAGTCG
ATCGACGGTACCGCGGGCCCGGGATCCACGGTCGCCACCATGGGGGCAGGTGCCACCGGCCGCGCCATGG
ACGGGCCGCGCCTGCTGCTGTTGCTGCTTCTGGGGGTGTCCCTTGGAGGTGCCAAGGAGGCATGCTACCC
ATACGATGTGCCAGATTACGCTGGAGGAGGCGGGGGAGGGGGCAAACCAATTCCAAACCCACTGCTGGGA
CTGGATTCCACAGGAGGAGGCGGGGGAGGGTATACAGATATCGAAATGAATAGACTCGGAAAGCCCACAG
GCCTGTACACACACAGCGGTGAGTGCTGCAAAGCCTGCAACCTGGGCGAGGGTGTGGCCCAGCCTTGTGG
AGCCAACCAGACCGTGTGTGAGCCCTGCCTGGACAGCGTGACGTTCTCCGACGTGGTGAGCGCGACCGAG
CCGTGCAAGCCGTGCACCGAGTGCGTGGGGCTCCAGAGCATGTCGGCGCCGTGCGTGGAGGCCGACGACG
CCGTGTGCCGCTGCGCCTACGGCTACTACCAGGATGAGACGACTGGGCGCTGCGAGGCGTGCCGCGTGTG
CGAGGCGGGCTCGGGCCTCGTGTTCTCCTGCCAGGACAAGCAGAACACCGTGTGCGAGGAGTGCCCCGAC
GGCACGTATTCCGACGAGGCCAACCACGTGGACCCGTGCCTGCCCTGCACCGTGTGCGAGGACACCGAGC
GCCAGCTCCGCGAGTGCACACGCTGGGCCGACGCCGAGTGCGAGGAGATCCCTGGCCGTTGGATTACACG
GTCCACACCCCCAGAGGGCTCGGACAGCACAGCCCCCAGCACCCAGGAGCCTGAGGCACCTCCAGAACAA
GACCTCATAGCCAGCACGGTGGCAGGTGTGGTGACCACAGTGATGGGCAGCTCCCAGCCCGTGGTGACCC
GAGGCACCACCGACAACCTCATCCCTGTCTATTGCTCCATCCTGGCTGCTGTGGTTGTGGGCCTTGTGGC
CTACATAGCCTTCAAGAGGTGGAACAGGGGTATCCTCTAGAGCGGCCGCGTCGACAATCAACCTCTGGAT
TACAAAATTTGTGAAAGATTGACTGGTATTCTTAACTATGTTGCTCCTTTTACGCTATGTGGATACGCTG
CTTTAATGCCTTTGTATCATGCTATTGCTTCCCGTATGGCTTTCATTTTCTCCTCCTTGTATAAATCCTG
GTTGCTGTCTCTTTATGAGGAGTTGTGGCCCGTTGTCAGGCAACGTGGCGTGGTGTGCACTGTGTTTGCT
GACGCAACCCCCACTGGTTGGGGCATTGCCACCACCTGTCAGCTCCTTTCCGGGACTTTCGCTTTCCCCC
TCCCTATTGCCACGGCGGAACTCATCGCCGCCTGCCTTGCCCGCTGCTGGACAGGGGCTCGGCTGTTGGG
CACTGACAATTCCGTGGTGTTGTCGGGGAAGCTGACGTCCTTTCCATGGCTGCTCGCCTGTGTTGCCACC
TGGATTCTGCGCGGGACGTCCTTCTGCTACGTCCCTTCGGCCCTCAATCCAGCGGACCTTCCTTCCCGCG
GCCTGCTGCCGGCTCTGCGGCCTCTTCCGCATCTTCGCCTTCGCCCTCAGACGAGTCGGATCTCCCTTTG
GGCCGCCTCCCCGCCTGGGTACCTTTAAGACCAATGACTTACAAGGCAGCTGTAGATCTTAGCCACTTTT
TAAAAGAAAAGGGGGGACTGGAAGGGCTAATTCACTCCCAACGAAGATAAGATCTGCTTTTTGCTTGTAC
TGGGTCTCTCTGGTTAGACCAGATCTGAGCCTGGGAGCTCTCTGGCTAACTAGGGAACCCACTGCTTAAG
CCTCAATAAAGCTTGCCTTGAGTGCTTCAAGTAGTGTGTGCCCGTCTGTTGTGTGACTCTGGTAACTAGA
GATCCCTCAGACCCTTTTAGTCAGTGTGGAAAATCTCTAGCAGTAGTAGTTCATGTCATCTTATTATTCA
GTATTTATAACTTGCAAAGAAATGAATATCAGAGAGTGAGAGGAACTTGTTTATTGCAGCTTATAATGGT
TACAAATAAAGCAATAGCATCACAAATTTCACAAATAAAGCATTTTTTTCACTGCATTCTAGTTGTGGTT
TGTCCAAACTCATCAATGTATCTTATCATGTCTGGCTCTAGCTATCCCGCCCCTAACTCCGCCCATCCCG
CCCCTAACTCCGCCCAGTTCCGCCCATTCTCCGCCCCATGGCTGACTAATTTTTTTTATTTATGCAGAGG
CCGAGGCCGCCTCGGCCTCTGAGCTATTCCAGAAGTAGTGAGGAGGCTTTTTTGGAGGCCTAGGGACGTA
CCCAATTCGCCCTATAGTGAGTCGTATTACGCGCGCTCACTGGCCGTCGTTTTACAACGTCGTGACTGGG
AAAACCCTGGCGTTACCCAACTTAATCGCCTTGCAGCACATCCCCCTTTCGCCAGCTGGCGTAATAGCGA
AGAGGCCCGCACCGATCGCCCTTCCCAACAGTTGCGCAGCCTGAATGGCGAATGGG
[124 nt withheld, positions 4397-4520]
C
[91 nt withheld, positions 4522-4612]
A
[49 nt withheld, positions 4614-4662]
CCTTTGACGTTGGAGTCCACGTTCTTT
[37 nt withheld, positions 4690-4726]
ACCCTATCTCGGTCTATTCTTTTGATTTATAAGGGATTTTGCCGATTTCGGCCTATTGGTTAAAAAATGA
GCTGATTTAACAAAAATTTAACGCGAATTTTAACAAAATATTAACGCTTACAATTTAGGTGGCACTTTTC
GGGGAAATGTGCGCGGAACCCCTATTTGTTTATTTTTCTAAATACATTCAAATATGTATCCGCTCATGAG
ACAATAACCCTGATAAATGCTTCAATAATATTGAAAAAGGAAGAGTATGAGTATTCAACATTTCCGTGTC
GCCCTTATTCCCTTTTTTGCGGCATTTTGCCTTCCTGTTTTTGCTCACCCAGAAACGCTGGTGAAAGTAA
AAGATGCTGAAGATCAGTTGGGTGCACGAGTGGGTTACATCGAACTGGATCTCAACAGCGGTAAGATCCT
TGAGAGTTTTCGCCCCGAAGAACGTTTTCCAATGATGAGCACTTTTAAAGTTCTGCTATGTGGCGCGGTA
TTATCCCGTATTGACGCCGGGCAAGAGCAACTCGGTCGCCGCATACACTATTCTCAGAATGACTTGGTTG
AGTACTCACCAGTCACAGAAAAGCATCTTACGGATGGCATGACAGTAAGAGAATTATGCAGTGCTGCCAT
AACCATGAGTGATAACACTGCGGCCAACTTACTTCTGACAACGATCGGAGGACCGAAGGAGCTAACCGCT
TTTTTGCACAACATGGGGGATCATGTAACTCGCCTTGATCGTTGGGAACCGGAGCTGAATGAAGCCATAC
CAAACGACGAGCGTGACACCACGATGCCTGTAGCAATGGCAACAACGTTGCGCAAACTATTAACTGGCGA
ACTACTTACTCTAGCTTCCCGGCAACAATTAATAGACTGGATGGAGGCGGATAAAGTTGCAGGACCACTT
CTGCGCTCGGCCCTTCCGGCTGGCTGGTTTATTGCTGATAAATCTGGAGCCGGTGAGCGTGGGTCTCGCG
GTATCATTGCAGCACTGGGGCCAGATGGTAAGCCCTCCCGTATCGTAGTTATCTACACGACGGGGAGTCA
GGCAACTATGGATGAACGAAATAGACAGATCGCTGAGATAGGTGCCTCACTGATTAAGCATTGGTAACTG
TCAGACCAAGTTTACTCATATATACTTTAGATTGATTTAAAACTTCATTTTTAATTTAAAAGGATCTAGG
TGAAGATCCTTTTTGATAATCTCATGACCAAAATCCCTTAACGTGAGTTTTCGTTCCACTGAGCGTCAGA
CCCCGTAGAAAAGATCAAAGGATCTTCTTGAGATCCTTTTTTTCTGCGCGTAATCTGCTGCTTGCAAACA
AAAAAACCACCGCTACCAGCGGTGGTTTGTTTGCCGGATCAAGAGCTACCAACTCTTTTTCCGAAGGTAA
CTGGCTTCAGCAGAGCGCAGATACCAAATACTGTTCTTCTAGTGTAGCCGTAGTTAGGCCACCACTTCAA
GAACTCTGTAGCACCGCCTACATACCTCGCTCTGCTAATCCTGTTACCAGTGGCTGCTGCCAGTGGCGAT
AAGTCGTGTCTTACCGGGTTGGACTCAAGACGATAGTTACCGGATAAGGCGCAGCGGTCGGGCTGAACGG
GGGGTTCGTGCACACAGCCCAGCTTGGAGCGAACGACCTACACCGAACTGAGATACCTACAGCGTGAGCT
ATGAGAAAGCGCCACGCTTCCCGAAGGGAGAAAGGCGGACAGGTATCCGGTAAGCGGCAGGGTCGGAACA
GGAGAGCGCACGAGGGAGCTTCCAGGGGGAAACGCCTGGTATCTTTATAGTCCTGTCGGGTTTCGCCACC
TCTGACTTGAGCGTCGATTTTTGTGATGCTCGTCAGGGGGGCGGAGCCTATGGAAAAACGCCAGCAACGC
GGCCTTTTTACGGTTCCTGGCCTTTTGCTGGCCTTTTGCTCACATGTTCTTTCCTGCGTTATCCCCTGAT
TCTGTGGATAACCGTATTACCGCCTTTGAGTGAGCTGATACCGCTCGCCGCAGCCGAACGACCGAGCGCA
GCGAGTCAGTGAGCGAGGAAGCGGAAGAGCGCCCAATACGCAAACCGCCTCTCCCCGCGCGTTGGCCGAT
TCATTAATGCAGCTGGCACGACAGGTTTCCCGACTGGAAAGCGGGCAGTGAGCGCAACGCAATTAATGTG
AGTTAGCTCACTCATTAGGCACCCCAGGCTTTACACTTTATGCTTCCGGCTCGTATGTTGTGTGGAATTG
TGAGCGGATAACAATTTCACACAGGAAACAGCTATGACCATGATTACGCCAAGCGCGCAATTAACCCTCA
CTAAAGGGAACAAAAGCTGGAGCTGCAAGCTTAATGTAGTCTTATGCAATACTCTTGTAGTCTTGCAACA
TGGTAACGATGAGTTAGCAACATGCCTTACAAGGAGAGAAAAAGCACCGTGCATGGCGATTGGTGGAAGT
AAGGTGGTACGATCGTGCCTTATTAGGAAGGCAACAGACGGGTCTGACATGGATTGGACGAACCACTGAA
TTGCCGCATTGCAGAGATATTGTATTTAAGTGCCTAGCTCGATACATAAACGGGTCTCTCTGGTTAGACC
AGATCTGAGCCTGGGAGCTCTCTGGCTAACTAGGGAACCCACTGCTTAAGCCTCAATAAAGCTTGCCTTG
AGTGCTTCAAGTAGTGTGTGCCCGTCTGTTGTGTGACTCTGGTAACTAGAGATCCCTCAGACCCTTTTAG
TCAGTGTGGAAAATCTCTAGCAGTGGCGCCCGAACAGGGACTTGAAAGCGAAAGGGAAACCAGAGGAGCT
CTCTCGACGCAGGACTCGGCTTGCTGAAGCGCGCACGGCAAGAGGCGAGGGGCGGCGACTGGTGAGTACG
CCAAAAATTTTGACTAGCGGAGGCTAGAAGGAGAGAGATGGGTGCGAGAGCGTCAGTATTAAGCGGGGGA
GAATTAGATCGCGATGGGAAAAAATTCGGTTAAGGCCAGGGGGAAAGAAAAAATATAAATTAAAACATAT
AGTATGGGCAAGCAGGGAGCTAGAACGATTCGCAGTTAATCCTGGCCTGTTAGAAACATCAGAAGGCTGT
AGACAAATACTGGGACAGCTACAACCATCCCTTCAGACAGGATCAGAAGAACTTAGATCATTATATAATA
CAGTAGCAACCCTCTATTGTGTGCATCAAAGGATAGAGATAAAAGACACCAAGGAAGCTTTAGACAAGAT
AGAGGAAGAGCAAAACAAAAGTAAGACCACCGCACAGCAAGCGGCCGCTGATCTTCAGACCTGGAGGAGG
AGATATGAGGGACAATTGGAGAAGTGAATTATATAAATATAAAGTAGTAAAAATTGAACCATTAGGAGTA
GCACCCACCAAGGCAAAGAGAAGAGTGGTGCAGAGAGAAAAAAGAGCAGTGGGAATAGGAGCTTTGTTCC
TTGGGTTCTTGGGAGCAGCAGGAAGCACTATGGGCGCAGCGTCAATGACGCTGACGGTACAGGCCAGACA
ATTATTGTCTGGTATAGTGCAGCAGCAGAACAATTTGCTGAGGGCTATTGAGGCGCAACAGCATCTGTTG
CAACTCACAGTCTGGGGCATCAAGCAGCTCCAGGCAAGAATCCTGGCTGTGGAAAGATACCTAAAGGATC
AACAGCTCCTGGGGATTTGGGGTTGCTCTGGAAAACTCATTTGCACCACTGCTGTGCCTTGGAATGCTAG
TTGGAGTAATAAATCTCTGGAACAGATTTGGAATCACACGACCTGGATGGAGTGGGACAGAGAAATTAAC
AATTACACAAGCTTAATACACTCCTTAATTGAAGAATCGCAAAACCAGCAAGAAAAGAATGAACAAGAAT
TATTGGAATTAGATAAATGGGCAAGTTTGTGGAATTGGTTTAACATAACAAATTGGCTGTGGTATATAAA
ATTATTCATAATGATAGTAGGAGGCTTGGTAGGTTTAAGAATAGTTTTTGCTGTACTTTCTATAGTGAAT
AGAGTTAGGCAGGGATATTCACCATTATCGTTTCAGACCCACCTCCCAACCCCGAGGGGACCCGACAGGC
CCGAAGGAATAGAAGAAGAAGGTGGAGAGAGAGACAGAGACAGATCCATTCGATTAGTGAACGGATC
Features (pLannotate 1.2.2; 29 found; start..end, strand, type, name):
     50..290     +  promoter       U6 promoter: RNA polymerase III promoter for human U6 snRNA
    317..392     +  misc_RNA       gRNA scaffold: guide RNA scaffold for the Streptococcus pyogenes CRISPR/Cas9 system
    440..557     +  misc_feature   cPPT/CTS: central polypurine tract and central termination sequence of HIV-1
    624..690     +  CDS            small t antigen (fragment): SV40 (simian virus 40) small t antigen
    697..1875    +  promoter       EF-1α promoter: strong constitutive promoter for human elongation factor EF-1α
   1892..1917    +  misc_feature   MCS (fragment): multiple cloning site
   1930..2895    +  CDS            NGFR (fragment): TNR16_HUMAN - Also known as TNFRSF16. Experimental evidence at protein level: Swiss-Prot protein existence level 1. Low affinity receptor which can bind to NGF, BDNF, NTF3, and NTF4. Forms a heterodimeric receptor with SORCS2 that binds the precursor forms of NGF, BDNF and NTF3 with high affinity, and has much lower affinity for mature NGF and BDNF (PubMed:24908487). Plays an important role in differentiation and survival of specific neuronal populations during development (By similarity). Can mediate cell survival as well as cell death of neural cells. Plays a role in the inactivation of RHOA
   2926..3514    +  misc_feature   WPRE: woodchuck hepatitis virus posttranscriptional regulatory element
   3519..3656    +  CDS            nef (fragment): NEF_HV1LA - Experimental evidence at protein level: Swiss-Prot protein existence level 1. Extracellular Nef protein targets CD4(+) T-lymphocytes for apoptosis by interacting with CXCR4 surface receptors. From Human immunodeficiency virus type 1 group M subtype B (isolate Lai) (HIV-1).
   3642..3822    +  LTR            5' LTR (truncated): truncated 5' long terminal repeat (LTR) from HIV-1
   3894..4015    +  polyA_signal   SV40 poly(A) signal: SV40 polyadenylation signal
   4055..4190    +  rep_origin     SV40 ori: SV40 origin of replication
   4211..4229    -  promoter       T7 promoter: promoter for bacteriophage T7 RNA polymerase
   4237..4392    +  CDS            lacZα (fragment): LacZα fragment of β-galactosidase; lacZ fragment
   4397..4825    +  rep_origin     f1 ori (sequence partly withheld): f1 bacteriophage origin of replication; arrow indicates direction of (+) strand synthesis
   4878..4982    +  promoter       AmpR promoter: bla
   4983..5843    +  CDS            AmpR: β-lactamase; bla; confers resistance to ampicillin, carbenicillin, and related antibiotics
   6014..6602    +  rep_origin     ori: high-copy-number ColE1/pMB1/pBR322/pUC origin of replication
   6785..6877    +  CDS            lacI (fragment): lac repressor; lacI; The lac repressor binds to the lac operator to inhibit transcription in E. coli. This inhibition can be relieved by adding lactose or isopropyl-β-D-thiogalactopyranoside (IPTG).
   6890..6911    +  protein_bind   CAP binding site: CAP binding activates transcription in the presence of cAMP. E. coli catabolite activator protein
   6926..6956    +  promoter       lac promoter: promoter for the E. coli lac operon
   6964..6980    +  protein_bind   lac operator: The lac repressor binds to the lac operator to inhibit transcription in E. coli. This inhibition can be relieved by adding lactose or isopropyl-β-D-thiogalactopyranoside (IPTG). lac repressor encoded by lacI
   7025..7043    +  promoter       T3 promoter: promoter for bacteriophage T3 RNA polymerase
   7071..7297    +  promoter       RSV promoter: Rous sarcoma virus enhancer/promoter
   7298..7478    +  LTR            5' LTR (truncated): truncated 5' long terminal repeat (LTR) from HIV-1
   7525..7650    +  misc_feature   HIV-1 Ψ: packaging signal of human immunodeficiency virus type 1
   7634..7997    +  CDS            HIV-1 gag (fragment): gag protein from human immunodeficiency virus 1; gag
   8143..8376    +  misc_feature   RRE: The Rev response element (RRE) of HIV-1 allows for Rev-dependent mRNA export from the nucleus to the cytoplasm.
   8753..8853    +  CDS            Rev (fragment): human immunodeficiency virus 1 (HIV-1) Rev protein; rev; enhances nuclear export of unspliced and incompletely spliced viral mRNAs
