[The description below was written by a language model from this plasmid's Addgene catalogue record and pLannotate feature annotations shown in this document.]
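Description:
pLKO_HA.V5.VSVg_NGFR is a lentiviral CRISPR vector on the pLKO backbone that pairs an sgRNA expression cassette with a protein barcode ("Pro-Code") reporter. In bacteria it is maintained at high copy from a ColE1/pUC-type origin and selected with ampicillin through the bla gene. An f1 origin, an SV40 origin and residual lac/T7/T3 cloning-vector elements are also annotated in the backbone. The viral portion has a third-generation layout: an RSV promoter drives a truncated HIV-1 5' LTR, followed by the Ψ packaging signal with a gag fragment, the RRE for Rev-dependent export of the genomic RNA, and a cPPT/CTS. The downstream LTR is also annotated as truncated and is followed by an SV40 polyadenylation signal.

Two expression units sit between the LTRs. A human U6 Pol III promoter lies upstream of the S. pyogenes Cas9 guide RNA scaffold, with a short gap between them where a guide sequence can be cloned. No Cas9 gene is annotated, so the nuclease must be supplied separately. Downstream, the EF-1α promoter drives a human NGFR lacking its signaling domain (dNGFR), followed by a WPRE to boost transcript expression. According to the record, the receptor carries an N-terminal combination of HA, V5 and VSVg epitopes, although the feature table does not annotate these tags individually. The truncated receptor serves as an inert scaffold displaying this epitope combination, which antibodies can detect by cytometry. Because each epitope combination marks a specific vector and its guide, cells can be tracked and phenotyped individually. This allows pooled CRISPR screens to be read out at single-cell resolution at the protein level.
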