Addgene plasmid #158244: pLKO_HA.V5.VSVg_NGFR
Purpose: Protein Barcode (Pro-Code) for vector/cell tracking. Contains U6 trRNA cassette for sgRNA cloning. Enables phenotypic CRISPR screens at a single cell resolution (using cytometry).
Depositing lab: Brian Brown. Depositing organization: Icahn School of Medicine at Mount Sinai. Publication: Protein Barcodes Enable High-Dimensional Single-Cell CRISPR Screens. Wroblewska A, Dhainaut M, Ben-Zvi B, Rose SA, Park ES, Amir ED, Bektesevic A, Baccarini A, Merad M, Rahman AH, Brown BD. Cell. 2018 Nov 1;175(4):1141-1155.e16. doi: 10.1016/j.cell.2018.09.022. Epub 2018 Oct 18. PubMed 30343902.
Backbone
  Vector backbone: pLKO
  Backbone size w/o insert (bp): 9000
  Vector type: Lentiviral, CRISPR
Growth in bacteria
  Bacterial resistance: Ampicillin, 100 μg/mL
  Growth temperature: 37°C
  Growth strain: NEB Stable
  Copy number: High Copy
Gene/Insert
  Gene/Insert name: Pro-Code Tagged human dNGFR
  Species: H. sapiens (human)
  Insert size (bp): 1000
  Mutation: Truncation of the signaling domain
  Entrez Gene: NGFR (a.k.a. CD271, Gp80-LNGFR, TNFRSF16, p75(NTR), p75NTR)
  Promoter: EF1a
  Tag / fusion protein: HA.V5.VSVg (N terminal on insert)
  Cloning method: Restriction Enzyme; 5′ cloning site Unknown (unknown if destroyed)
  Sequencing primers: 5′ cctttttgagtttggatcttggttcat
Terms and licenses: Academic/Nonprofit Terms; Industry Terms: Not Available to Industry
How to cite: pLKO_HA.V5.VSVg_NGFR was a gift from Brian Brown (Addgene plasmid # 158244 ; http://n2t.net/addgene:158244 ; RRID:Addgene_158244)
