>Addgene plasmid #158244 | pLKO_HA.V5.VSVg_NGFR | depositor partial sequence | sequence record 305357 | Tagged NGFR
ATGGGGGCAGGTGCCACCGGCCGCGCCATGGACGGGCCGCGCCTGCTGCTGTTGCTGCTTCTGGGGGTGT
CCCTTGGAGGTGCCAAGGAGGCATGCTACCCATACGATGTGCCAGATTACGCTGGAGGAGGCGGGGGAGG
GGGCAAACCAATTCCAAACCCACTGCTGGGACTGGATTCCACAGGAGGAGGCGGGGGAGGGTATACAGAT
ATCGAAATGAATAGACTCGGAAAGCCCACAGGCCTGTACACACACAGCGGTGAGTGCTGCAAAGCCTGCA
ACCTGGGCGAGGGTGTGGCCCAGCCTTGTGGAGCCAACCAGACCGTGTGTGAGCCCTGCCTGGACAGCGT
GACGTTCTCCGACGTGGTGAGCGCGACCGAGCCGTGCAAGCCGTGCACCGAGTGCGTGGGGCTCCAGAGC
ATGTCGGCGCCGTGCGTGGAGGCCGACGACGCCGTGTGCCGCTGCGCCTACGGCTACTACCAGGATGAGA
CGACTGGGCGCTGCGAGGCGTGCCGCGTGTGCGAGGCGGGCTCGGGCCTCGTGTTCTCCTGCCAGGACAA
GCAGAACACCGTGTGCGAGGAGTGCCCCGACGGCACGTATTCCGACGAGGCCAACCACGTGGACCCGTGC
CTGCCCTGCACCGTGTGCGAGGACACCGAGCGCCAGCTCCGCGAGTGCACACGCTGGGCCGACGCCGAGT
GCGAGGAGATCCCTGGCCGTTGGATTACACGGTCCACACCCCCAGAGGGCTCGGACAGCACAGCCCCCAG
CACCCAGGAGCCTGAGGCACCTCCAGAACAAGACCTCATAGCCAGCACGGTGGCAGGTGTGGTGACCACA
GTGATGGGCAGCTCCCAGCCCGTGGTGACCCGAGGCACCACCGACAACCTCATCCCTGTCTATTGCTCCA
TCCTGGCTGCTGTGGTTGTGGGCCTTGTGGCCTACATAGCCTTCAAGAGGTGGAACAGGGGTATCCTCTA
G
